>Addgene plasmid #48749 | pGL3 Pro E2 | addgene full sequence | sequence record 448241 | Addgene NGS Result
[124 nt withheld, positions 1-124]
C
[91 nt withheld, positions 126-216]
A
[49 nt withheld, positions 218-266]
CCTTTGACGTTGGAGTCCACGTTCTTT
[37 nt withheld, positions 294-330]
ACCCTATCTCGGTCTATTCTTTTGATTTATAAGGGATTTTGCCGATTTCGGCCTATTGGTTAAAAAATGA
GCTGATTTAACAAAAATTTAACGCGAATTTTAACAAAATATTAACGCTTACAATTTGCCATTCGCCATTC
AGGCTGCGCAACTGTTGGGAAGGGCGATCGGTGCGGGCCTCTTCGCTATTACGCCAGCCCAAGCTACCAT
GATAAGTAAGTAATATTAAGGTACGGGAGGTACTTGGAGCGGCCGCAATAAAATATCTTTATTTTCATTA
CATCTGTGTGTTGGTTTTTTGTGTGAATCGATAGTACTAACATACGCTCTCCATCAAAACAAAACGAAAC
AAAACAAACTAGCAAAATAGGCTGTCCCCAGTGCAAGTGCAGGTGCCAGAACATTTCTCTATCGATAGGT
ACCGAGCTCTTACGCGTGCTAGCCCCGCGGATCCGAGCGTAGCTCTCAGGTTCCGCCCCGCCAGTATGCA
AATGAGGTGGCACTCCGACCAATGGCGCGCGCAGGGGCGGGCTCAGCGCGCGCGGTCACGTTTTCCACTA
TGTGACAGCGGAGGGCGACGCGGCGGCAGCGGCGCTACTGGGACTAGCGGCTCCGGGCGGCTGCGGCGCA
GGCCGAGCGCACCAAGTGACGGGCCGAGCAAGGGATCTAGAGCAGGGCTCGAGATCTGCGATCTGCATCT
CAATTAGTCAGCAACCATAGTCCCGCCCCTAACTCCGCCCATCCCGCCCCTAACTCCGCCCAGTTCCGCC
CATTCTCCGCCCCATCGCTGACTAATTTTTTTTATTTATGCAGAGGCCGAGGCCGCCTCGGCCTCTGAGC
TATTCCAGAAGTAGTGAGGAGGCTTTTTTGGAGGCCTAGGCTTTTGCAAAAAGCTTGGCATTCCGGTACT
GTTGGTAAAGCCACCATGGAAGACGCCAAAAACATAAAGAAAGGCCCGGCGCCATTCTATCCGCTGGAAG
ATGGAACCGCTGGAGAGCAACTGCATAAGGCTATGAAGAGATACGCCCTGGTTCCTGGAACAATTGCTTT
TACAGATGCACATATCGAGGTGGACATCACTTACGCTGAGTACTTCGAAATGTCCGTTCGGTTGGCAGAA
GCTATGAAACGATATGGGCTGAATACAAATCACAGAATCGTCGTATGCAGTGAAAACTCTCTTCAATTCT
TTATGCCGGTGTTGGGCGCGTTATTTATCGGAGTTGCAGTTGCGCCCGCGAACGACATTTATAATGAACG
TGAATTGCTCAACAGTATGGGCATTTCGCAGCCTACCGTGGTGTTCGTTTCCAAAAAGGGGTTGCAAAAA
ATTTTGAACGTGCAAAAAAAGCTCCCAATCATCCAAAAAATTATTATCATGGATTCTAAAACGGATTACC
AGGGATTTCAGTCGATGTACACGTTCGTCACATCTCATCTACCTCCCGGTTTTAATGAATACGATTTTGT
GCCAGAGTCCTTCGATAGGGACAAGACAATTGCACTGATCATGAACTCCTCTGGATCTACTGGTCTGCCT
AAAGGTGTCGCTCTGCCTCATAGAACTGCCTGCGTGAGATTCTCGCATGCCAGAGATCCTATTTTTGGCA
ATCAAATCATTCCGGATACTGCGATTTTAAGTGTTGTTCCATTCCATCACGGTTTTGGAATGTTTACTAC
ACTCGGATATTTGATATGTGGATTTCGAGTCGTCTTAATGTATAGATTTGAAGAAGAGCTGTTTCTGAGG
AGCCTTCAGGATTACAAGATTCAAAGTGCGCTGCTGGTGCCAACCCTATTCTCCTTCTTCGCCAAAAGCA
CTCTGATTGACAAATACGATTTATCTAATTTACACGAAATTGCTTCTGGTGGCGCTCCCCTCTCTAAGGA
AGTCGGGGAAGCGGTTGCCAAGAGGTTCCATCTGCCAGGTATCAGGCAAGGATATGGGCTCACTGAGACT
ACATCAGCTATTCTGATTACACCCGAGGGGGATGATAAACCGGGCGCGGTCGGTAAAGTTGTTCCATTTT
TTGAAGCGAAGGTTGTGGATCTGGATACCGGGAAAACGCTGGGCGTTAATCAAAGAGGCGAACTGTGTGT
GAGAGGTCCTATGATTATGTCCGGTTATGTAAACAATCCGGAAGCGACCAACGCCTTGATTGACAAGGAT
GGATGGCTACATTCTGGAGACATAGCTTACTGGGACGAAGACGAACACTTCTTCATCGTTGACCGCCTGA
AGTCTCTGATTAAGTACAAAGGCTATCAGGTGGCTCCCGCTGAATTGGAATCCATCTTGCTCCAACACCC
CAACATCTTCGACGCAGGTGTCGCAGGTCTTCCCGACGATGACGCCGGTGAACTTCCCGCCGCCGTTGTT
GTTTTGGAGCACGGAAAGACGATGACGGAAAAAGAGATCGTGGATTACGTCGCCAGTCAAGTAACAACCG
CGAAAAAGTTGCGCGGAGGAGTTGTGTTTGTGGACGAAGTACCGAAAGGTCTTACCGGAAAACTCGACGC
AAGAAAAATCAGAGAGATCCTCATAAAGGCCAAGAAGGGCGGAAAGATCGCCGTGTAATTCTAGAGTCGG
GGCGGCCGGCCGCTTCGAGCAGACATGATAAGATACATTGATGAGTTTGGACAAACCACAACTAGAATGC
AGTGAAAAAAATGCTTTATTTGTGAAATTTGTGATGCTATTGCTTTATTTGTAACCATTATAAGCTGCAA
TAAACAAGTTAACAACAACAATTGCATTCATTTTATGTTTCAGGTTCAGGGGGAGGTGTGGGAGGTTTTT
TAAAGCAAGTAAAACCTCTACAAATGTGGTAAAATCGATAAGGATCCGTCGACCGATGCCCTTGAGAGCC
TTCAACCCAGTCAGCTCCTTCCGGTGGGCGCGGGGCATGACTATCGTCGCCGCACTTATGACTGTCTTCT
TTATCATGCAACTCGTAGGACAGGTGCCGGCAGCGCTCTTCCGCTTCCTCGCTCACTGACTCGCTGCGCT
CGGTCGTTCGGCTGCGGCGAGCGGTATCAGCTCACTCAAAGGCGGTAATACGGTTATCCACAGAATCAGG
GGATAACGCAGGAAAGAACATGTGAGCAAAAGGCCAGCAAAAGGCCAGGAACCGTAAAAAGGCCGCGTTG
CTGGCGTTTTTCCATAGGCTCCGCCCCCCTGACGAGCATCACAAAAATCGACGCTCAAGTCAGAGGTGGC
GAAACCCGACAGGACTATAAAGATACCAGGCGTTTCCCCCTGGAAGCTCCCTCGTGCGCTCTCCTGTTCC
GACCCTGCCGCTTACCGGATACCTGTCCGCCTTTCTCCCTTCGGGAAGCGTGGCGCTTTCTCATAGCTCA
CGCTGTAGGTATCTCAGTTCGGTGTAGGTCGTTCGCTCCAAGCTGGGCTGTGTGCACGAACCCCCCGTTC
AGCCCGACCGCTGCGCCTTATCCGGTAACTATCGTCTTGAGTCCAACCCGGTAAGACACGACTTATCGCC
ACTGGCAGCAGCCACTGGTAACAGGATTAGCAGAGCGAGGTATGTAGGCGGTGCTACAGAGTTCTTGAAG
TGGTGGCCTAACTACGGCTACACTAGAAGAACAGTATTTGGTATCTGCGCTCTGCTGAAGCCAGTTACCT
TCGGAAAAAGAGTTGGTAGCTCTTGATCCGGCAAACAAACCACCGCTGGTAGCGGTGGTTTTTTTGTTTG
CAAGCAGCAGATTACGCGCAGAAAAAAAGGATCTCAAGAAGATCCTTTGATCTTTTCTACGGGGTCTGAC
GCTCAGTGGAACGAAAACTCACGTTAAGGGATTTTGGTCATGAGATTATCAAAAAGGATCTTCACCTAGA
TCCTTTTAAATTAAAAATGAAGTTTTAAATCAATCTAAAGTATATATGAGTAAACTTGGTCTGACAGTTA
CCAATGCTTAATCAGTGAGGCACCTATCTCAGCGATCTGTCTATTTCGTTCATCCATAGTTGCCTGACTC
CCCGTCGTGTAGATAACTACGATACGGGAGGGCTTACCATCTGGCCCCAGTGCTGCAATGATACCGCGAG
ACCCACGCTCACCGGCTCCAGATTTATCAGCAATAAACCAGCCAGCCGGAAGGGCCGAGCGCAGAAGTGG
TCCTGCAACTTTATCCGCCTCCATCCAGTCTATTAATTGTTGCCGGGAAGCTAGAGTAAGTAGTTCGCCA
GTTAATAGTTTGCGCAACGTTGTTGCCATTGCTACAGGCATCGTGGTGTCACGCTCGTCGTTTGGTATGG
CTTCATTCAGCTCCGGTTCCCAACGATCAAGGCGAGTTACATGATCCCCCATGTTGTGCAAAAAAGCGGT
TAGCTCCTTCGGTCCTCCGATCGTTGTCAGAAGTAAGTTGGCCGCAGTGTTATCACTCATGGTTATGGCA
GCACTGCATAATTCTCTTACTGTCATGCCATCCGTAAGATGCTTTTCTGTGACTGGTGAGTACTCAACCA
AGTCATTCTGAGAATAGTGTATGCGGCGACCGAGTTGCTCTTGCCCGGCGTCAATACGGGATAATACCGC
GCCACATAGCAGAACTTTAAAAGTGCTCATCATTGGAAAACGTTCTTCGGGGCGAAAACTCTCAAGGATC
TTACCGCTGTTGAGATCCAGTTCGATGTAACCCACTCGTGCACCCAACTGATCTTCAGCATCTTTTACTT
TCACCAGCGTTTCTGGGTGAGCAAAAACAGGAAGGCAAAATGCCGCAAAAAAGGGAATAAGGGCGACACG
GAAATGTTGAATACTCATACTCTTCCTTTTTCAATATTATTGAAGCATTTATCAGGGTTATTGTCTCATG
AGCGGATACATATTTGAATGTATTTAGAAAAATAAACAAATAGGGGTTCCGCGCACATTTCCCCGAAAAG
TGCCACCTG
Features (pLannotate 1.2.2; 12 found; start..end, strand, type, name):
      1..429     +  rep_origin     f1 ori (sequence partly withheld): f1 bacteriophage origin of replication; arrow indicates direction of (+) strand synthesis
    461..528     -  CDS            lacZα (fragment): LacZα fragment of β-galactosidase; lacZ fragment
    587..635     +  polyA_signal   poly(A) signal: synthetic polyadenylation signal
    649..740     +  misc_feature   pause site: RNA polymerase II transcriptional pause signal from the human α2 globin gene
   1024..1220    +  promoter       SV40 promoter: SV40 early promoter
   1256..2908    +  CDS            luciferase: firefly luciferase; luc+; enhanced luc+ version of the luciferase gene
   2949..3070    -  polyA_signal   SV40 poly(A) signal: SV40 polyadenylation signal
   3093..3161    -  CDS            large T antigen (fragment): large T antigen from SV40 (simian virus 40)
   3177..3309    +  CDS            TcR (fragment): tetracycline efflux protein; tet; confers resistance to tetracycline
   3489..4077    -  rep_origin     ori: high-copy-number ColE1/pMB1/pBR322/pUC origin of replication
   4248..5108    -  CDS            AmpR: β-lactamase; bla; confers resistance to ampicillin, carbenicillin, and related antibiotics
   5109..5213    -  promoter       AmpR promoter: bla
