[The description below was written by a language model from this plasmid's Addgene catalogue record and pLannotate feature annotations shown in this document.]
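Description:
pGL3 Pro E2 is a firefly luciferase reporter plasmid built on the Promega pGL3-Promoter backbone, designed for transient transfection of mammalian cells to measure the transcriptional activity of a regulatory fragment from the mouse Period2 (mPer2) gene. It is maintained in E. coli through a high-copy ColE1/pUC-type origin and selected with ampicillin via the β-lactamase gene and its native promoter. An f1 origin is also present, which permits single-stranded DNA production. The short lacZα, tetracycline-resistance and SV40 large T antigen matches in the annotation are backbone remnants rather than functional genes.

The insert is a mouse mPer2 promoter/enhancer segment spanning -112 to +98 relative to the transcription start site and containing E-box2. The automated annotation does not label this fragment. The sequenced construct is about 230 bp larger than the empty backbone, and there is an unannotated gap between the upstream pause site and the SV40 promoter, which is consistent with the insert lying there, although the record does not give its exact position or orientation. Downstream, the SV40 early promoter drives the luc+ coding sequence, which is followed by an SV40 polyadenylation signal. A synthetic poly(A) signal and a transcriptional pause site from the human α2 globin gene sit upstream of the cloning region to limit read-through transcription from the backbone that would otherwise raise background signal.

In this arrangement luciferase output reflects the combined action of the mPer2 fragment and the SV40 promoter, so the E-box2-containing region can be tested for enhancer activity. According to the depositor, minor sequence differences from the mPer2 reference may be present, but they do not affect function.
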