Addgene plasmid #48749: pGL3 Pro E2
Purpose: Expression of luciferase driven by mPer2 promoter fragment containing E-box2 (bases -112 to +98 with respect to transcription start site at +1) and SV40 promoter (backbone)
Depositing lab: Joseph Takahashi. Depositing organization: Northwestern University. Publication: A noncanonical E-box enhancer drives mouse Period2 circadian oscillations in vivo. Yoo SH, Ko CH, Lowrey PL, Buhr ED, Song EJ, Chang S, Yoo OJ, Yamazaki S, Lee C, Takahashi JS. Proc Natl Acad Sci U S A. 2005 Feb 15;102(7):2608-13. Epub 2005 Feb 7. 10.1073/pnas.0409763102 PubMed 15699353.
Backbone
  Vector backbone: pGL3-Promoter
  Backbone manufacturer: Promega
  Backbone size w/o insert (bp): 5010
  Vector type: Luciferase
Growth in bacteria
  Bacterial resistance: Ampicillin, 100 μg/mL
  Growth temperature: 37°C
  Growth strain: DH5alpha
  Copy number: Unknown
Gene/Insert
  Gene/Insert name: mPer2 promoter/enhancer region containing E-box2 (-112 to +98)
  Species: M. musculus (mouse)
Terms and licenses: Academic/Nonprofit Terms; Industry Terms: Not Available to Industry
Depositor comments: Minor sequencing discrepancies may exist between the mPer2 promoter reference sequence and Addgene's sequencing results, but do not affect the function of the plasmid.
How to cite: pGL3 Pro E2 was a gift from Joseph Takahashi (Addgene plasmid # 48749 ; http://n2t.net/addgene:48749 ; RRID:Addgene_48749)
