>Addgene plasmid #48749 | pGL3 Pro E2 | addgene partial sequence | sequence record 75625 | RVprimer3 5'-CTAGCAAAATAGGCTGTCCC-3'
TTTCTCTATCGATAGGTACCGAGCTCTTACGCGTGCTAGCCCCGCGGATCCGAGCGTAGCTCTCAGGTTC
CGCCCCGCCAGTATGCAAATGAGGTGGCACTCCGACCAATGGCGCGCGCAGGGGCGGGCTCAGCGCGCGC
GGTCACGTTTTCCACTATGTGACAGCGGAGGGCGACGCGGCGGCAGCGGCGCTACTGGGACTAGCGGCTC
CGGGCGGCTGCGGCGCAGGCCGAGCGCACCAAGTGACGGGCCGAGCAAGGGATCTAGAGCAGGGCTCGAG
ATCTGCGATCTGCATCTCAATTAGTCAGCAACCATAGTCCCGCCCCTAACTCCGCCCATCCCGCCCCTAA
CTCCGCCCAGTTCCGCCCATTCTCCGCCCCATCGCTGACTAATTTTTTTTATTTATGCAGAGGCCGAGGC
CGCCTCGGCCTCTGAGCTATTCCAGAAGTAGTGAGGAGGCTTTTTTGGAGGCCTAGGCTTTTGCAAAAAG
CTTGGCATTCCGGTACTGTTGGTAAAGCCACCATGGAAGACGCCAAAAACATAAAGAAAGGCCCGGCGCC
ATTCTATCCGCTGGAAGATGGAACCGCTGGAGAGCAACTGCATAAGGCTATGAAGAGATACGCCCTGGTT
CCTGGAACAATTGCTTTTACAGATGCACATATCGAGGTGGACATCACTTACGCTGAGTACTTCGAAATGT
CCGTTCGGTTGGCAGAAGCTATGAAACGATATGGGCTGAATACAAATCACAGAATCGTCGTATGCAGTGA
AAACTCTCTTCAATTCTTTATGCCGGTGTTGGGCGCGTTATTTATCGGAGTTGCAGTTGCGCCCGCGAAC
GACATTTATAATGAACGTGAATTGCTCAACAGTATGGGCATTTCGCAGCCTACCGTGGTGTTCGTTT
