>Addgene plasmid #48749 | pGL3 Pro E2 | depositor partial sequence | sequence record 101485 | mPer2 promoter region (bases -112 to +98)
AGCGTAGCTCTCAGGTTCCGCCCCGCCAGTATGCAAATGAGGTGGCACTCCGACCAATGGCGCGCGCAGG
GGCGGGCTCAGCGCGCGCGGTCACGTTTTCCACTATGTGACAGCGGAGGGCGACGCGGCGGCAGCGGCGC
TACTGGGACTAGCGGCTCCGGGCGGCTGCGGCGCACGCCGAGCGCACCAAGTGACGGGCCGAGCAAGGG
